Addgene plasmid #180027: GB1-ΔN-CHMP4C(S191C)
Purpose: Codon-optimized bacterial expression plasmid. Expresses GB1-His6-TEV-CHMP4C(121-233, S191C).
Depositing lab: Lalit Deshmukh. Depositing organization: University of California, San Diego (UCSD). Publication: Reversible phase separation of ESCRT protein ALIX through tyrosine phosphorylation. Elias RD, Zhu Y, Su Q, Ghirlando R, Zhang J, Deshmukh L. Sci Adv. 2023 Jul 14;9(28):eadg3913. doi: 10.1126/sciadv.adg3913. Epub 2023 Jul 14. PubMed 37450591.
Backbone
  Vector backbone: pET-11a
  Backbone size w/o insert (bp): 5393
  Total vector size (bp): 6264
  Vector type: Bacterial Expression
Growth in bacteria
  Bacterial resistance: Ampicillin, 100 μg/mL
  Growth temperature: 37°C
  Growth strain: DH5alpha
  Copy number: Low Copy
Gene/Insert
  Gene/Insert name: GB1-His6-TEV-CHMP4C(121-233, S191C) (alt names: CHMP4C; Charged multivesicular body protein 4c)
  Species: H. sapiens (human)
  Insert size (bp): 621
  Mutation: S191C
  Entrez Gene: CHMP4C (a.k.a. SNF7-3, Shax3, VPS32C)
  Tag / fusion protein: GB1-His6-TEV (N terminal on insert)
Terms and licenses: Academic/Nonprofit Terms; Industry Terms: Not Available to Industry
How to cite: GB1-ΔN-CHMP4C(S191C) was a gift from Lalit Deshmukh (Addgene plasmid # 180027 ; http://n2t.net/addgene:180027 ; RRID:Addgene_180027)
