[The description below was written by a language model from this plasmid's Addgene catalogue record and pLannotate feature annotations shown in this document.]
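Description:
GB1-ΔN-CHMP4C(S191C) is a bacterial expression plasmid built on the pET-11a backbone for producing a truncated, codon-optimized fragment of human CHMP4C (charged multivesicular body protein 4c, an ESCRT-III component) in E. coli. It is selected with ampicillin through the β-lactamase (AmpR) gene and replicates from a pBR322-type ColE1 origin. The backbone also carries the bom mobility region and the rop gene, which holds plasmid number down, consistent with the low-copy designation in the catalogue. Disrupted fragments of the tetracycline resistance gene and its promoter are remnants of the pBR322 lineage and are not functional markers.

Expression is driven by a T7 promoter followed by a lac operator, with the T7 gene 10 ribosome binding site and a plasmid-borne lacI gene. Transcription therefore requires a host supplying T7 RNA polymerase and is induced with IPTG. The annotated reading frame opens with the short T7 gene 10 leader and continues into the GB1 domain of streptococcal protein G, commonly used as a solubility and expression enhancer. This is followed by a thrombin site, a His6 tag for metal-affinity purification and a TEV protease site that allows the fusion partner to be removed. Downstream lie CHMP4C residues 121–233, lacking the N-terminal portion and carrying an S191C substitution. The record does not state why the cysteine was introduced. No T7 terminator is annotated.

The sequenced record is 6,011 nt, somewhat shorter than the 6,264 bp total listed in the catalogue. The associated publication concerns phase separation of the ESCRT protein ALIX.
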