Features (pLannotate 1.2.2; 21 found; start..end, strand, type, name):
    156..536     +  CDS            YPB1_ECOLX: Protein predicted: Swiss-Prot protein existence level 4. From Escherichia coli.
    778..1402    -  CDS            TcR (fragment): tetracycline efflux protein; tet; confers resistance to tetracycline
   1417..1438    -  protein_bind   CAP binding site: CAP binding activates transcription in the presence of cAMP. E. coli catabolite activator protein
   1451..2533    -  CDS            lacI: lac repressor; lacI; The lac repressor binds to the lac operator to inhibit transcription in E. coli. This inhibition can be relieved by adding lactose or isopropyl-β-D-thiogalactopyranoside (IPTG).
   2534..2611    -  promoter       lacI promoter: lacI
   2619..2898    -  CDS            TcR (fragment): tetracycline efflux protein; tet; confers resistance to tetracycline
   2920..2938    +  promoter       T7 promoter: promoter for bacteriophage T7 RNA polymerase
   2939..2963    +  protein_bind   lac operator: The lac repressor binds to the lac operator to inhibit transcription in E. coli. This inhibition can be relieved by adding lactose or isopropyl-β-D-thiogalactopyranoside (IPTG). lac repressor encoded by lacI
   2978..3000    +  RBS            RBS: efficient ribosome binding site from bacteriophage T7 gene 10 (Olins and Rangwala, 1989)
   3008..3040    +  CDS            T7 tag (gene 10 leader): leader peptide from bacteriophage T7 gene 10 promotes efficient translation in E. coli
   3056..3217    +  CDS            spg (fragment): SPG1_STRSG - Experimental evidence at protein level: Swiss-Prot protein existence level 1. Binds to the constant Fc region of IgG with high affinity. From Streptococcus sp. group G.
   3218..3235    +  CDS            thrombin site: thrombin recognition and cleavage site
   3287..3305    +  CDS            capTEV™ (fragment): composite tag for in vivo biotinylation, TEV protease cleavage, and 6xHis tagging
   3305..3321    +  CDS            TEV site (fragment): tobacco etch virus (TEV) protease recognition and cleavage site
   3329..3667    +  CDS            CHMP4C (fragment): CHM4C_HUMAN - Also known as SHAX3. Experimental evidence at protein level: Swiss-Prot protein existence level 1. Probable core component of the endosomal sorting required for transport complex III (ESCRT-III) which is involved in multivesicular bodies (MVBs) formation and sorting of endosomal cargo proteins into MVBs. MVBs contain intraluminal vesicles (ILVs) that are generated by invagination and scission from the limiting membrane of the endosome and mostly are delivered to lysosomes enabling degradation of membrane proteins, such as stimulated growth factor receptors, lysosomal enzymes and
   3670..3695    -  promoter       tet promoter (fragment): E. coli promoter for tetracycline efflux protein gene
   3808..3912    +  promoter       AmpR promoter: bla
   3913..4773    +  CDS            AmpR: β-lactamase; bla; confers resistance to ampicillin, carbenicillin, and related antibiotics
   4944..5532    +  rep_origin     ori: high-copy-number ColE1/pMB1/pBR322/pUC origin of replication
   5718..5857    -  misc_feature   bom: basis of mobility region from pBR322
   5959..139     -  CDS            rop (across the origin): Rop protein, which maintains plasmids at low copy number; rop
>Addgene plasmid #180027 | GB1-ΔN-CHMP4C(S191C) | addgene full sequence | sequence record 367899 | Addgene NGS Result
CATCAGCGTGGTCGTGAAGCGATTCACAGATGTCTGCCTGTTCATCCGCGTCCAGCTCGTTGAGTTTCTC
CAGAAGCGTTAATGTCTGGCTTCTGATAAAGCGGGCCATGTTAAGGGCGGTTTTTTCCTGTTTGGTCACT
GATGCCTCCGTGTAAGGGGGATTTCTGTTCATGGGGGTAATGATACCGATGAAACGAGAGAGGATGCTCA
CGATACGGGTTACTGATGATGAACATGCCCGGTTACTGGAACGTTGTGAGGGTAAACAACTGGCGGTATG
GATGCGGCGGGACCAGAGAAAAATCACTCAGGGTCAATGCCAGCGCTTCGTTAATACAGATGTAGGTGTT
CCACAGGGTAGCCAGCAGCATCCTGCGATGCAGATCCGGAACATAATGGTGCAGGGCGCTGACTTCCGCG
TTTCCAGACTTTACGAAACACGGAAACCGAAGACCATTCATGTTGTTGCTCAGGTCGCAGACGTTTTGCA
GCAGCAGTCGCTTCACGTTCGCTCGCGTATCGGTGATTCATTCTGCTAACCAGTAAGGCAACCCCGCCAG
CCTAGCCGGGTCCTCAACGACAGGAGCACGATCATGCGCACCCGTGGCCAGGACCCAACGCTGCCCGAGA
TGCGCCGCGTGCGGCTGCTGGAGATGGCGGACGCGATGGATATGTTCTGCCAAGGGTTGGTTTGCGCATT
CACAGTTCTCCGCAAGAATTGATTGGCTCCAATTCTTGGAGTGGTGAATCCGTTAGCGAGGTGCCGCCGG
CTTCCATTCAGGTCGAGGTGGCCCGGCTCCATGCACCGCGACGCAACGCGGGGAGGCAGACAAGGTATAG
GGCGGCGCCTACAATCCATGCCAACCCGTTCCATGTGCTCGCCGAGGCGGCATAAATCGCCGTGACGATC
AGCGGTCCAATGATCGAAGTTAGGCTGGTAAGAGCCGCGAGCGATCCTTGAAGCTGTCCCTGATGGTCGT
CATCTACCTGCCTGGACAGCATGGCCTGCAACGCGGGCATCCCGATGCCGCCGGAAGCGAGAAGAATCAT
AATGGGGAAGGCCATCCAGCCTCGCGTCGCGAACGCCAGCAAGACGTAGCCCAGCGCGTCGGCCGCCATG
CCGGCGATAATGGCCTGCTTCTCGCCGAAACGTTTGGTGGCGGGACCAGTGACGAAGGCTTGAGCGAGGG
CGTGCAAGATTCCGAATACCGCAAGCGACAGGCCGATCATCGTCGCGCTCCAGCGAAAGCGGTCCTCGCC
GAAAATGACCCAGAGCGCTGCCGGCACCTGTCCTACGAGTTGCATGATAAAGAAGACAGTCATAAGTGCG
GCGACGATAGTCATGCCCCGCGCCCACCGGAAGGAGCTGACTGGGTTGAAGGCTCTCAAGGGCATCGGTC
GAGATCCCGGTGCCTAATGAGTGAGCTAACTTACATTAATTGCGTTGCGCTCACTGCCCGCTTTCCAGTC
GGGAAACCTGTCGTGCCAGCTGCATTAATGAATCGGCCAACGCGCGGGGAGAGGCGGTTTGCGTATTGGG
CGCCAGGGTGGTTTTTCTTTTCACCAGTGAGACGGGCAACAGCTGATTGCCCTTCACCGCCTGGCCCTGA
GAGAGTTGCAGCAAGCGGTCCACGCTGGTTTGCCCCAGCAGGCGAAAATCCTGTTTGATGGTGGTTAACG
GCGGGATATAACATGAGCTGTCTTCGGTATCGTCGTATCCCACTACCGAGATATCCGCACCAACGCGCAG
CCCGGACTCGGTAATGGCGCGCATTGCGCCCAGCGCCATCTGATCGTTGGCAACCAGCATCGCAGTGGGA
ACGATGCCCTCATTCAGCATTTGCATGGTTTGTTGAAAACCGGACATGGCACTCCAGTCGCCTTCCCGTT
CCGCTATCGGCTGAATTTGATTGCGAGTGAGATATTTATGCCAGCCAGCCAGACGCAGACGCGCCGAGAC
AGAACTTAATGGGCCCGCTAACAGCGCGATTTGCTGGTGACCCAATGCGACCAGATGCTCCACGCCCAGT
CGCGTACCGTCTTCATGGGAGAAAATAATACTGTTGATGGGTGTCTGGTCAGAGACATCAAGAAATAACG
CCGGAACATTAGTGCAGGCAGCTTCCACAGCAATGGCATCCTGGTCATCCAGCGGATAGTTAATGATCAG
CCCACTGACGCGTTGCGCGAGAAGATTGTGCACCGCCGCTTTACAGGCTTCGACGCCGCTTCGTTCTACC
ATCGACACCACCACGCTGGCACCCAGTTGATCGGCGCGAGATTTAATCGCCGCGACAATTTGCGACGGCG
CGTGCAGGGCCAGACTGGAGGTGGCAACGCCAATCAGCAACGACTGTTTGCCCGCCAGTTGTTGTGCCAC
GCGGTTGGGAATGTAATTCAGCTCCGCCATCGCCGCTTCCACTTTTTCCCGCGTTTTCGCAGAAACGTGG
CTGGCCTGGTTCACCACGCGGGAAACGGTCTGATAAGAGACACCGGCATACTCTGCGACATCGTATAACG
TTACTGGTTTCACATTCACCACCCTGAATTGACTCTCTTCCGGGCGCTATCATGCCATACCGCGAAAGGT
TTTGCGCCATTCGATGGTGTCCGGGATCTCGACGCTCTCCCTTATGCGACTCCTGCATTAGGAAGCAGCC
CAGTAGTAGGTTGAGGCCGTTGAGCACCGCCGCCGCAAGGAATGGTGCATGCAAGGAGATGGCGCCCAAC
AGTCCCCCGGCCACGGGGCCTGCCACCATACCCACGCCGAAACAAGCGCTCATGAGCCCGAAGTGGCGAG
CCCGATCTTCCCCATCGGTGATGTCGGCGATATAGGCGCCAGCAACCGCACCTGTGGCGCCGGTGATGCC
GGCCACGATGCGTCCGGCGTAGAGGATCGAGATCTCGATCCCGCGAAATTAATACGACTCACTATAGGGG
AATTGTGAGCGGATAACAATTCCCCTCTAGAAATAATTTTGTTTAACTTTAAGAAGGAGATATACATATG
GCTAGCATGACTGGTGGACAGCAAATGGGTCGCGGATCCATGCAGTATAAACTGGCGCTGAACGGCAAAA
CCCTGAAAGGCGAAACCACCACCGAAGCGGTGGATGCGGCGACCGCGGAAAAAGTGTTTAAACAGTATGC
GAACGATAACGGCGTGGATGGCGAATGGACCTATGATGATGCGACCAAAACCTTTACCGTGACCGAACTG
GTGCCGCGCGGCAGCATTGAAGGCCGCATTCGCGAAAACCTGAAAGATAGCGGCCTGTTTCTGGAACATC
ATCATCATCATCATGAAAACCTGTATTTTCAAGGCAGCGAAAACATGGATCTGAACAAAATTGATGATCT
GATGCAAGAAATTACCGAACAGCAAGATATTGCGCAAGAAATTAGCGAAGCGTTTAGTCAGCGCGTGGGC
TTTGGCGATGATTTTGATGAAGATGAACTGATGGCGGAACTGGAAGAACTGGAACAAGAAGAACTGAACA
AAAAAATGACCAATATTCGCCTGCCGAACGTTCCGAGCTGCAGCCTGCCGGCTCAGCCGAACCGCAAACC
GGGCATGAGCAGCACTGCGCGTCGCTCGCGGGCGGCGAGCAGTCAGCGCGCGGAAGAAGAAGATGATGAT
ATTAAACAGCTGGCGGCGTGGGCGACCTAAAAGCTTATCGATGATAAGCTGTCAAACATGAGAATTCTTG
AAGACGAAAGGGCCTCGTGATACGCCTATTTTTATAGGTTAATGTCATGATAATAATGGTTTCTTAGACG
TCAGGTGGCACTTTTCGGGGAAATGTGCGCGGAACCCCTATTTGTTTATTTTTCTAAATACATTCAAATA
TGTATCCGCTCATGAGACAATAACCCTGATAAATGCTTCAATAATATTGAAAAAGGAAGAGTATGAGTAT
TCAACATTTCCGTGTCGCCCTTATTCCCTTTTTTGCGGCATTTTGCCTTCCTGTTTTTGCTCACCCAGAA
ACGCTGGTGAAAGTAAAAGATGCTGAAGATCAGTTGGGTGCACGAGTGGGTTACATCGAACTGGATCTCA
ACAGCGGTAAGATCCTTGAGAGTTTTCGCCCCGAAGAACGTTTTCCAATGATGAGCACTTTTAAAGTTCT
GCTATGTGGCGCGGTATTATCCCGTGTTGACGCCGGGCAAGAGCAACTCGGTCGCCGCATACACTATTCT
CAGAATGACTTGGTTGAGTACTCACCAGTCACAGAAAAGCATCTTACGGATGGCATGACAGTAAGAGAAT
TATGCAGTGCTGCCATAACCATGAGTGATAACACTGCGGCCAACTTACTTCTGACAACGATCGGAGGACC
GAAGGAGCTAACCGCTTTTTTGCACAACATGGGGGATCATGTAACTCGCCTTGATCGTTGGGAACCGGAG
CTGAATGAAGCCATACCAAACGACGAGCGTGACACCACGATGCCTGCAGCAATGGCAACAACGTTGCGCA
AACTATTAACTGGCGAACTACTTACTCTAGCTTCCCGGCAACAATTAATAGACTGGATGGAGGCGGATAA
AGTTGCAGGACCACTTCTGCGCTCGGCCCTTCCGGCTGGCTGGTTTATTGCTGATAAATCTGGAGCCGGT
GAGCGTGGGTCTCGCGGTATCATTGCAGCACTGGGGCCAGATGGTAAGCCCTCCCGTATCGTAGTTATCT
ACACGACGGGGAGTCAGGCAACTATGGATGAACGAAATAGACAGATCGCTGAGATAGGTGCCTCACTGAT
TAAGCATTGGTAACTGTCAGACCAAGTTTACTCATATATACTTTAGATTGATTTAAAACTTCATTTTTAA
TTTAAAAGGATCTAGGTGAAGATCCTTTTTGATAATCTCATGACCAAAATCCCTTAACGTGAGTTTTCGT
TCCACTGAGCGTCAGACCCCGTAGAAAAGATCAAAGGATCTTCTTGAGATCCTTTTTTTCTGCGCGTAAT
CTGCTGCTTGCAAACAAAAAAACCACCGCTACCAGCGGTGGTTTGTTTGCCGGATCAAGAGCTACCAACT
CTTTTTCCGAAGGTAACTGGCTTCAGCAGAGCGCAGATACCAAATACTGTCCTTCTAGTGTAGCCGTAGT
TAGGCCACCACTTCAAGAACTCTGTAGCACCGCCTACATACCTCGCTCTGCTAATCCTGTTACCAGTGGC
TGCTGCCAGTGGCGATAAGTCGTGTCTTACCGGGTTGGACTCAAGACGATAGTTACCGGATAAGGCGCAG
CGGTCGGGCTGAACGGGGGGTTCGTGCACACAGCCCAGCTTGGAGCGAACGACCTACACCGAACTGAGAT
ACCTACAGCGTGAGCTATGAGAAAGCGCCACGCTTCCCGAAGGGAGAAAGGCGGACAGGTATCCGGTAAG
CGGCAGGGTCGGAACAGGAGAGCGCACGAGGGAGCTTCCAGGGGGAAACGCCTGGTATCTTTATAGTCCT
GTCGGGTTTCGCCACCTCTGACTTGAGCGTCGATTTTTGTGATGCTCGTCAGGGGGGCGGAGCCTATGGA
AAAACGCCAGCAACGCGGCCTTTTTACGGTTCCTGGCCTTTTGCTGGCCTTTTGCTCACATGTTCTTTCC
TGCGTTATCCCCTGATTCTGTGGATAACCGTATTACCGCCTTTGAGTGAGCTGATACCGCTCGCCGCAGC
CGAACGACCGAGCGCAGCGAGTCAGTGAGCGAGGAAGCGGAAGAGCGCCTGATGCGGTATTTTCTCCTTA
CGCATCTGTGCGGTATTTCACACCGCAATGGTGCACTCTCAGTACAATCTGCTCTGATGCCGCATAGTTA
AGCCAGTATACACTCCGCTATCGCTACGTGACTGGGTCATGGCTGCGCCCCGACACCCGCCAACACCCGC
TGACGCGCCCTGACGGGCTTGTCTGCTCCCGGCATCCGCTTACAGACAAGCTGTGACCGTCTCCGGGAGC
TGCATGTGTCAGAGGTTTTCACCGTCATCACCGAAACGCGCGAGGCAGCTGCGGTAAAGCT
