>Addgene plasmid #180027 | GB1-ΔN-CHMP4C(S191C) | depositor partial sequence | sequence record 351002 | Insert
GGATCCATGCAGTATAAACTGGCGCTGAACGGCAAAACCCTGAAAGGCGAAACCACCACCGAAGCGGTGG
ATGCGGCGACCGCGGAAAAAGTGTTTAAACAGTATGCGAACGATAACGGCGTGGATGGCGAATGGACCTA
TGATGATGCGACCAAAACCTTTACCGTGACCGAACTGGTGCCGCGCGGCAGCATTGAAGGCCGCATTCGC
GAAAACCTGAAAGATAGCGGCCTGTTTCTGGAACATCATCATCATCATCATGAAAACCTGTATTTTCAAG
GCAGCGAAAACATGGATCTGAACAAAATTGATGATCTGATGCAAGAAATTACCGAACAGCAAGATATTGC
GCAAGAAATTAGCGAAGCGTTTAGTCAGCGCGTGGGCTTTGGCGATGATTTTGATGAAGATGAACTGATG
GCGGAACTGGAAGAACTGGAACAAGAAGAACTGAACAAAAAAATGACCAATATTCGCCTGCCGAACGTTC
CGAGCTGCAGCCTGCCGGCTCAGCCGAACCGCAAACCGGGCATGAGCAGCACTGCGCGTCGCTCGCGGGC
GGCGAGCAGTCAGCGCGCGGAAGAAGAAGATGATGATATTAAACAGCTGGCGGCGTGGGCGACCTAAAAG
CTT
